Addgene plasmid #210830: mTALEAD ATP6-2-2
Purpose: mTALEAD expression vector
Depositing lab: Shin-ichi Arimura. Depositing organization: The University of Tokyo. Publication: Targeted A-to-G base editing in the organellar genomes of Arabidopsis with monomeric programmable deaminases. Zhou C, Okuno M, Nakazato I, Tsutsumi N, Arimura SI. Plant Physiol. 2023 Dec 21:kiad678. doi: 10.1093/plphys/kiad678. PubMed 38128544.
Backbone
  Vector backbone: pK7WG2
  Vector type: Plant Expression
Growth in bacteria
  Bacterial resistance: Spectinomycin, 50 μg/mL
  Growth temperature: 37°C
  Growth strain: DH5alpha
  Copy number: High Copy
Gene/Insert
  Gene/Insert name: For specific A-to-G base editing to introduce targeted A-to-G mutation in ATP6-2 in mitochondria
  Species: Synthetic
  Cloning method: Gateway Cloning
Terms and licenses: Academic/Nonprofit Terms; Industry Terms: Not Available to Industry
Depositor comments: Ti vector constructed by multisite Gateway
How to cite: mTALEAD ATP6-2-2 was a gift from Shin-ichi Arimura (Addgene plasmid # 210830 ; http://n2t.net/addgene:210830 ; RRID:Addgene_210830)
