[The description below was written by a language model from this plasmid's Addgene catalogue record and pLannotate feature annotations shown in this document.]
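Description:
mTALEAD ATP6-2-2 is a plant-expression Ti (binary) vector built on the pK7WG2 backbone by multisite Gateway cloning. It delivers a monomeric TALE-linked adenine deaminase that introduces a targeted A-to-G change in the mitochondrial ATP6-2 gene; the associated work concerns organellar genomes of Arabidopsis. In bacteria the plasmid is maintained by a high-copy ColE1/pUC-type origin with a bom site, alongside the pVS1 oriV, RepA and StaA functions typical of binary vectors that also replicate in Agrobacterium. Selection is through an aadA gene conferring spectinomycin/streptomycin resistance.

Between the nopaline-type right and left T-DNA borders, the main cassette runs from Arabidopsis genomic sequence (annotated by homology as HST fragments). This region presumably supplies the promoter, although the record does not name it. Next comes a short fragment of the mitochondrial ATP synthase delta-subunit protein, which most likely acts as a mitochondrial targeting presequence. After an attB1 site come a partial HA epitope tag, the N- and C-terminal AvrBs3-type TALE scaffold flanking an unannotated stretch that would hold the DNA-binding repeats, a TadA adenosine deaminase domain and a DddA fragment. The cassette ends with attB2 and a CaMV poly(A) signal.

The T-DNA also carries an oleosin–EGFP fusion, a design commonly used to identify transgenic seeds by fluorescence, followed by a second CaMV poly(A) signal. Its upstream region is annotated only by a reverse-strand MSR4 homology fragment. A NOS promoter–nptII–NOS terminator cassette provides kanamycin selection in plants. The short GUS, GmR and rop hits appear to be cloning remnants.
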