Features (pLannotate 1.2.2; 34 found; start..end, strand, type, name):
    446..970     -  CDS            MSR4 (fragment): MSRA4_ARATH - Also known as PMSR, PMSR4. Experimental evidence at protein level: Swiss-Prot protein existence level 1. Catalyzes the reduction of methionine sulfoxide (MetSO) to methionine in proteins. Plays a protective role against oxidative stress by restoring activity to proteins that have been inactivated by methionine oxidation. Prevents the methionine sulfoxidation of the heat shock protein HSP21 and its subsequent inactivation. MSRA family specifically reduces the MetSO S-enantiomer. From Arabidopsis thaliana (Mouse-ear cress).
   1512..2228    +  CDS            OLEO2_BRANA: Experimental evidence at protein level: Swiss-Prot protein existence level 1. May have a structural role to stabilize the lipid body during desiccation of the seed by preventing coalescence of the oil. Probably interacts with both lipid and phospholipid moieties of lipid bodies. May also provide recognition signals for specific lipase anchorage in lipolysis during seedling growth. From Brassica napus (Rape).
   2246..2270    -  protein_bind   attB2: mutant version of attB; recombination site for the Gateway® BP reaction BP Clonase™
   2283..2996    +  CDS            EGFP: EGFP is a basic (constitutively fluorescent) green fluorescent protein published in 1996, derived from Aequorea victoria. It is reported to be a rapidly-maturing weak dimer with moderate acid sensitivity.
   3006..3082    +  CDS            GUS (fragment): β-glucuronidase; uidA (or gusA) from E. coli
   3077..3173    +  CDS            GUS (fragment): β-glucuronidase; uidA (or gusA) from E. coli
   3250..3409    +  polyA_signal   CaMV poly(A) signal (fragment): cauliflower mosaic virus polyadenylation signal
   3522..3701    +  promoter       NOS promoter: nopaline synthase promoter
   3735..4526    +  CDS            neo: KKA2_KLEPN - Also known as kan, nptII. Experimental evidence at protein level: Swiss-Prot protein existence level 1. Resistance to kanamycin, neomycin, paromomycin, ribostamycin, butirosin and gentamicin B. From Klebsiella pneumoniae.
   4569..4821    +  terminator     NOS terminator: nopaline synthase terminator and poly(A) signal
   4914..4938    -  misc_feature   LB T-DNA repeat: left border repeat from nopaline C58 T-DNA
   5197..5220    +  promoter       Pc promoter (fragment): intI1 (promoter lies within the coding sequence); class 1 integron promoter
   5396..5452    +  CDS            GmR (fragment): gentamycin acetyltransferase; aacC1; confers resistance to gentamycin
   5463..6250    +  CDS            SmR (fragment): aminoglycoside adenylyltransferase (Murphy, 1985); aadA; confers resistance to spectinomycin and streptomycin
   6496..7084    +  rep_origin     ori: high-copy-number ColE1/pMB1/pBR322/pUC origin of replication
   7270..7410    -  misc_feature   bom: basis of mobility region from pBR322
   7512..7551    -  CDS            rop (fragment): Rop protein, which maintains plasmids at low copy number; rop
   7754..7948    -  rep_origin     pVS1 oriV: origin of replication for the Pseudomonas plasmid pVS1 (Heeb et al., 2000)
   8014..9087    -  CDS            pVS1 RepA: replication protein from the Pseudomonas plasmid pVS1 (Heeb et al., 2000)
   9516..10145   -  CDS            pVS1 StaA: stability protein from the Pseudomonas plasmid pVS1 (Heeb et al., 2000)
  10705..11106   -  CDS            Y4CG_SINFN (fragment): Protein inferred from homology: Swiss-Prot protein existence level 3. From Sinorhizobium fredii (strain NBRC 101917 / NGR234).
  11476..11500   -  misc_feature   RB T-DNA repeat: right border repeat from nopaline C58 T-DNA
  11586..11957   +  CDS            HST (fragment): HSTC_ARATH - Also known as HPT2, VTE2-2. Experimental evidence at protein level: Swiss-Prot protein existence level 1. Involved in the synthesis of plastoquinone-9. Can use both homogentisic acid and 2,5-dihydroxyphenylacetic acid gamma-lactone as prenyl acceptors, and solanesyl diphosphate > farnesyl diphosphate > geranylgeranyl diphosphate >> phytyl diphosphate as prenyl donors. Do not catalyze the decardoxylation of homogentisate uncoupled from prenylation. From Arabidopsis thaliana (Mouse-ear cress).
  12109..12192   +  CDS            HST (fragment): HSTC_ARATH - Also known as HPT2, VTE2-2. Experimental evidence at protein level: Swiss-Prot protein existence level 1. Involved in the synthesis of plastoquinone-9. Can use both homogentisic acid and 2,5-dihydroxyphenylacetic acid gamma-lactone as prenyl acceptors, and solanesyl diphosphate > farnesyl diphosphate > geranylgeranyl diphosphate >> phytyl diphosphate as prenyl donors. Do not catalyze the decardoxylation of homogentisate uncoupled from prenylation. From Arabidopsis thaliana (Mouse-ear cress).
  12458..12532   +  CDS            HST (fragment): HSTC_ARATH - Also known as HPT2, VTE2-2. Experimental evidence at protein level: Swiss-Prot protein existence level 1. Involved in the synthesis of plastoquinone-9. Can use both homogentisic acid and 2,5-dihydroxyphenylacetic acid gamma-lactone as prenyl acceptors, and solanesyl diphosphate > farnesyl diphosphate > geranylgeranyl diphosphate >> phytyl diphosphate as prenyl donors. Do not catalyze the decardoxylation of homogentisate uncoupled from prenylation. From Arabidopsis thaliana (Mouse-ear cress).
  13222..13329   +  CDS            ATP4_ARATH (fragment): Experimental evidence at protein level: Swiss-Prot protein existence level 1. Mitochondrial membrane ATP synthase (F(1)F(0) ATP synthase or Complex V) produces ATP from ADP in the presence of a proton gradient across the membrane which is generated by electron transport complexes of the respiratory chain. F-type ATPases consist of two structural domains, F(1) - containing the extramembraneous catalytic core, and F(0) - containing the membrane proton channel, linked together by a central stalk and a peripheral stalk. During catalysis, ATP turnover in the catalytic domain of F(1) is coupled via
  13342..13366   +  protein_bind   attB1: mutant version of attB; recombination site for the Gateway® BP reaction BP Clonase™
  13369..13395   +  CDS            3xHA (fragment): three tandem HA epitope tags
  13405..13911   +  CDS            avrBs3 (fragment): AVRB3_XANEU - Experimental evidence at protein level: Swiss-Prot protein existence level 1. Avirulence protein. Acts as a transcription factor in C.annuum plants. In susceptible plants lacking the Bs3 resistance gene induces expression of a number of genes, including genes homologous to a family of auxin-induced genes, alpha-expansin genes, pectate lyase, anthocyanidin glucoside rhamnosyl transferase and at least one transcription factor, UPA20. Their expression leads to plant hypertrophy in mesophyll cells, probably mainly mediated by UPA20 (PubMed:17962565). In resistant plants induces the h
  15706..15825   +  CDS            avrBs3 (fragment): AVRB3_XANEU - Experimental evidence at protein level: Swiss-Prot protein existence level 1. Avirulence protein. Acts as a transcription factor in C.annuum plants. In susceptible plants lacking the Bs3 resistance gene induces expression of a number of genes, including genes homologous to a family of auxin-induced genes, alpha-expansin genes, pectate lyase, anthocyanidin glucoside rhamnosyl transferase and at least one transcription factor, UPA20. Their expression leads to plant hypertrophy in mesophyll cells, probably mainly mediated by UPA20 (PubMed:17962565). In resistant plants induces the h
  15868..16359   +  CDS            tadA: TADA_ECOLI - Also known as yfhC. Experimental evidence at protein level: Swiss-Prot protein existence level 1. Catalyzes the deamination of adenosine to inosine at the wobble position 34 of tRNA(Arg2). Essential for cell viability. From Escherichia coli (strain K12).
  16375..16791   +  CDS            dddA (fragment): DDDA_BURC1 - Experimental evidence at protein level: Swiss-Prot protein existence level 1. Toxic component of a toxin-immunity protein module, which functions as a cellular contact-dependent growth inhibition (CDI) system. CDI modules allow bacteria to communicate with and inhibit the growth of closely related neighboring bacteria in a contact-dependent fashion. Bacteria that have this module inhibit or kill bacteria without it, giving them a growth advantage. Probably specifically inhibited by cognate immunity protein DddI (Probable). The C-terminal 163 residue fragment has double-stranded DN
  16816..16840   -  protein_bind   attB2: mutant version of attB; recombination site for the Gateway® BP reaction BP Clonase™
  16911..17070   +  polyA_signal   CaMV poly(A) signal (fragment): cauliflower mosaic virus polyadenylation signal
>Addgene plasmid #210830 | mTALEAD ATP6-2-2 | addgene full sequence | sequence record 444688 | Addgene NGS Result
GGCCCTCTAGAGGATCCCCGGCACCCTACTTAGATCAACACATAAAAGTTAGTAAGTGAAGAACCACAAC
AACAACACTAGATTCATCTTCAAGTGTATGTAGGTATAGTAACATGAACAAGAACAGACTCAAGTACAAG
ATCGCATACGAAAATGGAAATGGCAATGTCACTTCCACATAATCAAACACGAATCCTCATATCAACAAGG
CCTGAGATTCTAACTAGCTCATAACAACTTAGCCAATAGTTACTTGAGACTACCAAATGTATGTAGAACT
AAAGACTAAGGGACAGAGAGTTCGTCTAAACAGGTGAATCTAGTCGTTGTTATCTAATAAACAATTCAGC
CCCAAATGCAGAACACACATAGAGCTCTCTATTGATTCAAATTACGATCTGATACTGATAACGTCTAGAT
TTTTAGGGTTAAAGCAATCAATCACCTGACGATTCAAGGTGGTTGGATCATGACGATTCCAGAAAACATC
AAGCAAGCTCTCAAAGCTACACTCTTTGGGATCATACTGAACTCTAACAACCTCGTTATGTCCCGTAGTG
CCAGTACAGACATCCTCGTAACTCGGATTGTGCACGATGCCATGGCTATACCCAACCTCGGTCTTGGTCA
CACCAGGAACTCTCTGGTAAGCTAGCTCCACTCCCCAGAAACAACCGGCGCCAAATTGCGCGAATTGCTG
ACCTGAAGACGGAACATCATCGTCGGGTCCTTGGGCGATTGCGGCGGAAGATGGGTCAGCTTGGGCTTGA
GGACGAGACCCGAATCCGAGTCTGTTGAAAAGGTTGTTCATTGGGGATTTGTATACGGAGATTGGTCGTC
GAGAGGTTTGAGGGAAAGGACAAATGGGTTTGGCTCTGGAGAAAGAGAGTGCGGCTTTAGAGAGAGAATT
GAGAGGTTTAGAGAGAGATGCGGCGGCGATGAGCGGAGGAGAGACGACGAGGACCTGCATTATCAAAGCA
GTGACGTGGTGAAATTTGGAACTTTTAAGAGGCAGATAGATTTATTATTTGTATCCATTTTCTTCATTGT
TCTAGAATGTCGCGGAACAAATTTTAAAACTAAATCCTAAATTTTTCTAATTTTGTTGCCAATAGTGGAT
ATGTGGGCCGTATAGAAGGAATCTATTGAAGGCCCAAACCCATACTGACGAGCCCAAAGGTTCGTTTTGC
GTTTTATGTTTCGGTTCGATGCCAACGCCACATTCTGAGCTAGGCAAAAAACAAACGTGTCTTTGAATAG
ACTCCTCTCGTTAACACATGCAGCGGCTGCATGGTGACGCCATTAACACGTGGCCTACAATTGCATGATG
TCTCCATTGACACGTGACTTCTCGTCTCCTTTCTTAATATATCTAACAAACACTCCTACCTCTTCCAAAA
TATATACACATCTTTTTGATCAATCTCTCATTCAAAATCTCATTCTCTCTAGTAAACAAGAACAAAAAAA
TGGCGGATACAGCTAGAGGAACCCATCACGATATCATCGGCAGAGACCAGTACCCGATGATGGGCCGAGA
CCGAGACCAGTACCAGATGTCCGGACGAGGATCTGACTACTCCAAGTCTAGGCAGATTGCTAAAGCTGCA
ACTGCTGTCACAGCTGGTGGTTCCCTCCTTGTTCTCTCCAGCCTTACCCTTGTTGGAACTGTCATAGCTT
TGACTGTTGCAACACCTCTGCTCGTTATCTTCAGCCCAATCCTTGTCCCGGCTCTCATCACAGTTGCACT
CCTCATCACCGGTTTTCTTTCCTCTGGAGGGTTTGGCATTGCCGCTATAACCGTTTTCTCTTGGATTTAC
AAGTAAGCACACATTTATCATCTTACTTCATAATTTTGTGCAATATGTGCATGCATGTGTTGAGCCAGTA
GCTTTGGATCAATTTTTTTGGTCGAATAACAAATGTAACAATAAGAAATTGCAAATTCTAGGGAACATTT
GGTTAACTAAATACGAAATTTGACCTAGCTAGCTTGAATGTGTCTGTGTATATCATCTATATAGGTAAAA
TGCTTGGTATGATACCTATTGATTGTGAATAGGTACGCAACGGGAGAGCACCCACAGGGATCAGACAAGT
TGGACAGTGCAAGGATGAAGTTGGGAAGCAAAGCTCAGGATCTGAAAGACAGAGCTCAGTACTACGGACA
GCAACATACTGGTGGGGAACATGACCGTGACCGTACTCGTGGTGGCCAGCACACTACTCAAGGGTGGGCG
CGCCGACCCAGCTTTCTTGTACAAAGTGGTGATATCCCGCGGATGGTGAGCAAGGGCGAGGAGCTGTTCA
CCGGGGTGGTGCCCATCCTGGTCGAGCTGGACGGCGACGTAAACGGCCACAAGTTCAGCGTGTCCGGCGA
GGGCGAGGGCGATGCCACCTACGGCAAGCTGACCCTGAAGTTCATCTGCACCACCGGCAAGCTGCCCGTG
CCCTGGCCCACCCTCGTGACCACCCTGACCTACGGCGTGCAGTGCTTCAGCCGCTACCCCGACCACATGA
AGCAGCACGACTTCTTCAAGTCCGCCATGCCCGAAGGCTACGTCCAGGAGCGCACCATCTTCTTCAAGGA
CGACGGCAACTACAAGACCCGCGCCGAGGTGAAGTTCGAGGGCGACACCCTGGTGAACCGCATCGAGCTG
AAGGGCATCGACTTCAAGGAGGACGGCAACATCCTGGGGCACAAGCTGGAGTACAACTACAACAGCCACA
ACGTCTATATCATGGCCGACAAGCAGAAGAACGGCATCAAGGTGAACTTCAAGATCCGCCACAACATCGA
GGACGGCAGCGTGCAGCTCGCCGACCACTACCAGCAGAACACCCCCATCGGCGACGGCCCCGTGCTGCTG
CCCGACAACCACTACCTGAGCACCCAGTCCGCCCTGAGCAAAGACCCCAACGAGAAGCGCGATCACATGG
TCCTGCTGGAGTTCGTGACCGCCGCCGGGATCACTCTCGGCATGGACGAGCTGTACGAACCCGGCATGTT
ACGTCCTGTAGAAACCCCAACCCGTGAAATCAAAAAACTCGACGGCCTGTGGGCATTCAGTCTGGATCGC
GACCGCAAACCGAAGTCGGCGGCTTTTCTGCTGCAAAAACGCTGGACTGGCATGAACTTCGGTGAAAAAC
CGCAGCAGGGAGGCAAACAATGACCATGGCGGCCGGGAGGGCCATGCTAGAGTCCGCAAAAATCACCAGT
CTCTCTCTACAAATCTATCTCTCTCTATTTTTCTCCAGAATAATGTGTGAGTAGTTCCCAGATAAGGGAA
TTAGGGTTCTTATAGGGTTTCGCTCATGTGTTGAGCATATAAGAAACCCTTAGTATGTATTTGTATTTGT
AAAATACTTCTATCAATAAAATTTCTAATTCCTAAAACCAAAATCCAGTGACCTGCAGGCATGCGACCTC
GAATTATCGATCATGAGCGGAGAATTAAGGGAGTCACGTTATGACCCCCGCCGATGACGCGGGACAAGCC
GTTTTACGTTTGGAACTGACAGAACCGCAACGTTGAAGGAGCCACTGAGCCGCGGGTTTCTGGAGTTTAA
TGAGCTAAGCACATACGTCAGAAACCATTATTGCGCGTTCAAAAGTCGCCTAAGGTCACTATCAGCTAGC
AAATATTTCTTGTCAAAAATGCTCCACTGACGTTCCATAAATTCCCCTCGGTATCCAATTAGAGTCTCAT
ATTCACTCTCAACTCGATCGAGGCATGATTGAACAAGATGGATTGCACGCAGGTTCTCCGGCCGCTTGGG
TGGAGAGGCTATTCGGCTATGACTGGGCACAACAGACAATCGGCTGCTCTGATGCCGCCGTGTTCCGGCT
GTCAGCGCAGGGGCGCCCGGTTCTTTTTGTCAAGACCGACCTGTCCGGTGCCCTGAATGAACTCCAAGAC
GAGGCAGCGCGGCTATCGTGGCTGGCCACGACGGGCGTTCCTTGCGCAGCTGTGCTCGACGTTGTCACTG
AAGCGGGAAGGGACTGGCTGCTATTGGGCGAAGTGCCGGGGCAGGATCTCCTGTCATCTCACCTTGCTCC
TGCCGAGAAAGTATCCATCATGGCTGATGCAATGCGGCGGCTGCATACGCTTGATCCGGCTACCTGCCCA
TTCGACCACCAAGCGAAACATCGCATCGAGCGAGCACGTACTCGGATGGAAGCCGGTCTTGTCGATCAGG
ATGATCTGGACGAAGAGCATCAGGGGCTCGCGCCAGCCGAACTGTTCGCCAGGCTCAAGGCGCGGATGCC
CGACGGCGAGGATCTCGTCGTGACCCACGGCGATGCCTGCTTGCCGAATATCATGGTGGAAAATGGCCGC
TTTTCTGGATTCATCGACTGTGGCCGGCTGGGTGTGGCGGACCGCTATCAGGACATAGCGTTGGCTACCC
GTGATATTGCTGAAGAGCTTGGCGGCGAATGGGCTGACCGCTTCCTCGTGCTTTACGGTATCGCCGCTCC
CGATTCGCAGCGCATCGCCTTCTATCGCCTTCTTGACGAGTTCTTCTGAGCGGGACTCTGGGGTTCGGAC
TCTAGCTAGAGTCAAGCAGATCGTTCAAACATTTGGCAATAAAGTTTCTTAAGATTGAATCCTGTTGCCG
GTCTTGCGATGATTATCATATAATTTCTGTTGAATTACGTTAAGCATGTAATAATTAACATGTAATGCAT
GACGTTATTTATGAGATGGGTTTTTATGATTAGAGTCCCGCAATTATACATTTAATACGCGATAGAAAAC
AAAATATAGCGCGCAAACTAGGATAAATTATCGCGCGCGGTGTCATCTATGTTACTAGATCGACCGGCAT
GCAAGCTGATAATTCAATTCGGCGTTAATTCAGTACATTAAAAACGTCCGCAATGTGTTATTAAGTTGTC
TAAGCGTCAATTTGTTTACACCACAATATATCCTGCCACCAGCCAGCCAACAGCTCCCCGACCGGCAGCT
CGGCACAAAATCACCACTCGATACAGGCAGCCCATCAGTCCGGGACGGCGTCAGCGGGAGAGCCGTTGTA
AGGCGGCAGACTTTGCTCATGTTACCGATGCTATTCGGAAGAACGGCAACTAAGCTGCCGGGTTTGAAAC
ACGGATGATCTCGCGGAGGGTAGCATGTTGATTGTAACGATGACAGAGCGTTGCTGCCTGTGATCAATTC
GGGCACGAACCCAGTGGACATAAGCCTGTTCGGTTCGTAAGCTGTAATGCAAGTAGCGTATGCGCTCACG
CAACTGGTCCAGAACCTTGACCGAACGCAGCGGTGGTAACGGCGCAGTGGCGGTTTTCATGGCTTGTTAT
GACTGTTTTTTTGGGGTACAGTCTATGCCTCGGGCATCCAAGCAGCAAGCGCGTTACGCCGTGGGTCGAT
GTTTGATGTTATGGAGCAGCAACGATGTTACGCAGCAGGGCAGTCGCCCTAAAACAAAGTTAAACATCAT
GGGGGAAGCGGTGATCGCCGAAGTATCGACTCAACTATCAGAGGTAGTTGGCGTCATCGAGCGCCATCTC
GAACCGACGTTGCTGGCCGTACATTTGTACGGCTCCGCAGTGGATGGCGGCCTGAAGCCACACAGTGATA
TTGATTTGCTGGTTACGGTGACCGTAAGGCTTGATGAAACAACGCGGCGAGCTTTGATCAACGACCTTTT
GGAAACTTCGGCTTCCCCTGGAGAGAGCGAGATTCTCCGCGCTGTAGAAGTCACCATTGTTGTGCACGAC
GACATCATTCCGTGGCGTTATCCAGCTAAGCGCGAACTGCAATTTGGAGAATGGCAGCGCAATGACATTC
TTGCAGGTATCTTCGAGCCAGCCACGATCGACATTGATCTGGCTATCTTGCTGACAAAAGCAAGAGAACA
TAGCGTTGCCTTGGTAGGTCCAGCGGCGGAGGAACTCTTTGATCCGGTTCCTGAACAGGATCTATTTGAG
GCGCTAAATGAAACCTTAACGCTATGGAACTCGCCGCCCGACTGGGCTGGCGATGAGCGAAATGTAGTGC
TTACGTTGTCCCGCATTTGGTACAGCGCAGTAACCGGCAAAATCGCGCCGAAGGATGTCGCTGCCGACTG
GGCAATGGAGCGCCTGCCGGCCCAGTATCAGCCCGTCATACTTGAAGCTAGACAGGCTTATCTTGGACAA
GAAGAAGATCGCTTGGCCTCGCGCGCAGATCAGTTGGAAGAATTTGTCCACTACGTGAAAGGCGAGATCA
CCAAGGTAGTCGGCAAATAATGTCTAGCTAGAAATTCGTTCAAGCCGACGCCGCTTCGCGGCGCGGCTTA
ACTCAAGCGTTAGATGCACTAAGCACATAATTGCTCACAGCCAAACTATCAGGTCAAGTCTGCTTTTATT
ATTTTTAAGCGTGCATAATAAGCCCTACACAAATTGGGAGATATATCATGCATGACCAAAATCCCTTAAC
GTGAGTTTTCGTTCCACTGAGCGTCAGACCCCGTAGAAAAGATCAAAGGATCTTCTTGAGATCCTTTTTT
TCTGCGCGTAATCTGCTGCTTGCAAACAAAAAAACCACCGCTACCAGCGGTGGTTTGTTTGCCGGATCAA
GAGCTACCAACTCTTTTTCCGAAGGTAACTGGCTTCAGCAGAGCGCAGATACCAAATACTGTCCTTCTAG
TGTAGCCGTAGTTAGGCCACCACTTCAAGAACTCTGTAGCACCGCCTACATACCTCGCTCTGCTAATCCT
GTTACCAGTGGCTGCTGCCAGTGGCGATAAGTCGTGTCTTACCGGGTTGGACTCAAGACGATAGTTACCG
GATAAGGCGCAGCGGTCGGGCTGAACGGGGGGTTCGTGCACACAGCCCAGCTTGGAGCGAACGACCTACA
CCGAACTGAGATACCTACAGCGTGAGCTATGAGAAAGCGCCACGCTTCCCGAAGGGAGAAAGGCGGACAG
GTATCCGGTAAGCGGCAGGGTCGGAACAGGAGAGCGCACGAGGGAGCTTCCAGGGGGAAACGCCTGGTAT
CTTTATAGTCCTGTCGGGTTTCGCCACCTCTGACTTGAGCGTCGATTTTTGTGATGCTCGTCAGGGGGGC
GGAGCCTATGGAAAAACGCCAGCAACGCGGCCTTTTTACGGTTCCTGGCCTTTTGCTGGCCTTTTGCTCA
CATGTTCTTTCCTGCGTTATCCCCTGATTCTGTGGATAACCGTATTACCGCCTTTGAGTGAGCTGATACC
GCTCGCCGCAGCCGAACGACCGAGCGCAGCGAGTCAGTGAGCGAGGAAGCGGAAGAGCGCCTGATGCGGT
ATTTTCTCCTTACGCATCTGTGCGGTATTTCACACCGCATATGGTGCACTCTCAGTACAATCTGCTCTGA
TGCCGCATAGTTAAGCCAGTATACACTCCGCTATCGCTACGTGACTGGGTCATGGCTGCGCCCCGACACC
CGCCAACACCCGCTGACGCGCCCTGACGGGCTTGTCTGCTCCCGGCATCCGCTTACAGACAAGCTGTGAC
CGTCTCCGGGAGCTGCATGTGTCAGAGGTTTTCACCGTCATCACCGAAACGCGCGAGGCAGGGTGCCTTG
ATGTGGGCGCCGGCGGTCGAGTGGCGACGGCGCGGCTTGTCCGCGCCCTGGTAGATTGCCTGGCCGTAGG
CCAGCCATTTTTGAGCGGCCAGCGGCCGCGATAGGCCGACGCGAAGCGGCGGGGCGTAGGGAGCGCAGCG
ACCGAAGGGTAGGCGCTTTTTGCAGCTCTTCGGCTGTGCGCTGGCCAGACAGTTATGCACAGGCCAGGCG
GGTTTTAAGAGTTTTAATAAGTTTTAAAGAGTTTTAGGCGGAAAAATCGCCTTTTTTCTCTTTTATATCA
GTCACTTACATGTGTGACCGGTTCCCAATGTACGGCTTTGGGTTCCCAATGTACGGGTTCCGGTTCCCAA
TGTACGGCTTTGGGTTCCCAATGTACGTGCTATCCACAGGAAAGAGACCTTTTCGACCTTTTTCCCCTGC
TAGGGCAATTTGCCCTAGCATCTGCTCCGTACATTAGGAACCGGCGGATGCTTCGCCCTCGATCAGGTTG
CGGTAGCGCATGACTAGGATCGGGCCAGCCTGCCCCGCCTCCTCCTTCAAATCGTACTCCGGCAGGTCAT
TTGACCCGATCAGCTTGCGCACGGTGAAACAGAACTTCTTGAACTCTCCGGCGCTGCCACTGCGTTCGTA
GATCGTCTTGAACAACCATCTGGCTTCTGCCTTGCCTGCGGCGCGGCGTGCCAGGCGGTAGAGAAAACGG
CCGATGCCGGGATCGATCAAAAAGTAATCGGGGTGAACCGTCAGCACGTCCGGGTTCTTGCCTTCTGTGA
TCTCGCGGTACATCCAATCAGCTAGCTCGATCTCGATGTACTCCGGCCGCCCGGTTTCGCTCTTTACGAT
CTTGTAGCGGCTAATCAAGGCTTCACCCTCGGATACCGTCACCAGGCGGCCGTTCTTGGCCTTCTTCGTA
CGCTGCATGGCAACGTGCGTGGTGTTTAACCGAATGCAGGTTTCTACCAGGTCGTCTTTCTGCTTTCCGC
CATCGGCTCGCCGGCAGAACTTGAGTACGTCCGCAACGTGTGGACGGAACACGCGGCCGGGCTTGTCTCC
CTTCCCTTCCCGGTATCGGTTCATGGATTCGGTTAGATGGGAAACCGCCATCAGTACCAGGTCGTAATCC
CACACACTGGCCATGCCGGCCGGCCCTGCGGAAACCTCTACGTGCCCGTCTGGAAGCTCGTAGCGGATCA
CCTCGCCAGCTCGTCGGTCACGCTTCGACAGACGGAAAACGGCCACGTCCATGATGCTGCGACTATCGCG
GGTGCCCACGTCATAGAGCATCGGAACGAAAAAATCTGGTTGCTCGTCGCCCTTGGGCGGCTTCCTAATC
GACGGCGCACCGGCTGCCGGCGGTTGCCGGGATTCTTTGCGGATTCGATCAGCGGCCGCTTGCCACGATT
CACCGGGGCGTGCTTCTGCCTCGATGCGTTGCCGCTGGGCGGCCTGCGCGGCCTTCAACTTCTCCACCAG
GTCATCACCCAGCGCCGCGCCGATTTGTACCGGGCCGGATGGTTTGCGACCGCTCACGCCGATTCCTCGG
GCTTGGGGGTTCCAGTGCCATTGCAGGGCCGGCAGACAACCCAGCCGCTTACGCCTGGCCAACCGCCCGT
TCCTCCACACATGGGGCATTCCACGGCGTCGGTGCCTGGTTGTTCTTGATTTTCCATGCCGCCTCCTTTA
GCCGCTAAAATTCATCTACTCATTTATTCATTTGCTCATTTACTCTGGTAGCTGCGCGATGTATTCAGAT
AGCAGCTCGGTAATGGTCTTGCCTTGGCGTACCGCGTACATCTTCAGCTTGGTGTGATCCTCCGCCGGCA
ACTGAAAGTTGACCCGCTTCATGGCTGGCGTGTCTGCCAGGCTGGCCAACGTTGCAGCCTTGCTGCTGCG
TGCGCTCGGACGGCCGGCACTTAGCGTGTTTGTGCTTTTGCTCATTTTCTCTTTACCTCATTAACTCAAA
TGAGTTTTGATTTAATTTCAGCGGCCAGCGCCTGGACCTCGCGGGCAGCGTCGCCCTCGGGTTCTGATTC
AAGAACGGTTGTGCCGGCGGCGGCAGTGCCTGGGTAGCTCACGCGCTGCGTGATACGGGACTCAAGAATG
GGCAGCTCGTACCCGGCCAGCGCCTCGGCAACCTCACCGCCGATGCGCGTGCCTTTGATCGCCCGCGACA
CGACAAAGGCCGCTTGTAGCCTTCCATCCGTGACCTCAATGCGCTGCTTAACCAGCTCCACCAGGTCGGC
GGTGGCCCATATGTCGTAAGGGCTTGGCTGCACCGGAATCAGCACGAAGTCGGCTGCCTTGATCGCGGAC
ACAGCCAAGTCCGCCGCCTGGGGCGCTCCGTCGATCACTACGAAGTCGCGCCGGCCGATGGCCTTCACGT
CGCGGTCAATCGTCGGGCGGTCGATGCCGACAACGGTTAGCGGTTGATCTTCCCGCACGGCCGCCCAATC
GCGGGCACTGCCCTGGGGATCGGAATCGACTAACAGAACATCGGCCCCGGCGAGTTGCAGGGCGCGGGCT
AGATGGGTTGCGATGGTCGTCTTGCCTGACCCGCCTTTCTGGTTAAGTACAGCGATAACCTTCATGCGTT
CCCCTTGCGTATTTGTTTATTTACTCATCGCATCATATACGCAGCGACCGCATGACGCAAGCTGTTTTAC
TCAAATACACATCACCTTTTTAGACGGCGGCGCTCGGTTTCTTCAGCGGCCAAGCTGGCCGGCCAGGCCG
CCAGCTTGGCATCAGACAAACCGGCCAGGATTTCATGCAGCCGCACGGTTGAGACGTGCGCGGGCGGCTC
GAACACGTACCCGGCCGCGATCATCTCCGCCTCGATCTCTTCGGTAATGAAAAACGGTTCGTCCTGGCCG
TCCTGGTGCGGTTTCATGCTTGTTCCTCTTGGCGTTCATTCTCGGCGGCCGCCAGGGCGTCGGCCTCGGT
CAATGCGTCCTCACGGAAGGCACCGCGCCGCCTGGCCTCGGTGGGCGTCACTTCCTCGCTGCGCTCAAGT
GCGCGGTACAGGGTCGAGCGATGCACGCCAAGCAGTGCAGCCGCCTCTTTCACGGTGCGGCCTTCCTGGT
CGATCAGCTCGCGGGCGTGCGCGATCTGTGCCGGGGTGAGGGTAGGGCGGGGGCCAAACTTCACGCCTCG
GGCCTTGGCGGCCTCGCGCCCGCTCCGGGTGCGGTCGATGATTAGGGAACGCTCGAACTCGGCAATGCCG
GCGAACACGGTCAACACCATGCGGCCGGCCGGCGTGGTGGTGTCGGCCCACGGCTCTGCCAGGCTACGCA
GGCCCGCGCCGGCCTCCTGGATGCGCTCGGCAATGTCCAGTAGGTCGCGGGTGCTGCGGGCCAGGCGGTC
TAGCCTGGTCACTGTCACAACGTCGCCAGGGCGTAGGTGGTCAAGCATCCTGGCCAGCTCCGGGCGGTCG
CGCCTGGTGCCGGTGATCTTCTCGGAAAACAGCTTGGTGCAGCCGGCCGCGTGCAGTTCGGCCCGTTGGT
TGGTCAAGTCCTGGTCGTCGGTGCTGACGCGGGCATAGCCCAGCAGGCCAGCGGCGGCGCTCTTGTTCAT
GGCGTAATGTCTCCGGTTCTAGTCGCAAGTATTCTACTTTATGCGACTAAAACACGCGACAAGAAAACGC
CAGGAAAAGGGCAGGGCGGCAGCCTGTCGCGTAACTTAGGACTTGTGCGACATGTCGTTTTCAGAAGACG
GCTGCACTGAACGTCAGAAGCCGACTGCACTATAGCAGCGGAGGGGTTGGATCAAAGTACTTTAAAGTAC
TTTAAAGTACTTTAAAGTACTTTGATCCCGAGGGGAACCCTGTGGTTGGCATGCACATACAAATGGACGA
ACGGATAAACCTTTTCACGCCCTTTTAAATATCCGATTATTCTAATAAACGCTCTTTTCTCTTAGGTTTA
CCCGCCAATATATCCTGTCAAACACTGATAGTTTAAACTGAAGGCGGGAAACGACAATCTGATCCAAGCT
CAAGCTAAGCTCTCAACTTTTGATTCGCTATTTGCAGTGCACCTGTGGCGTTCATCACATCTTTTGTGAC
ACTGTTTGCACTGGTCATTGCTATTACAAAGGACCTTCCTGATGTTGAAGGAGATCGAAAGTAAGTAACT
GCACGCATAACCATTTTCTTTCCGCTCTTTGGCTCAATCCATTTGACAGTCAAAGACAATGTTTAACCAG
CTCCGTTTGATATATTGTCTTTATGTGTTTGTTCAAGCATGTTTAGTTAATCATGCCTTTGATTGATCTT
GAATAGGTTCCAAATATCAACCCTGGCAACAAAACTTGGAGTGAGAAACATTGCATTCCTCGGTTCTGGA
CTTCTGCTAGTAAATTATGTTTCAGCCATATCACTAGCTTTCTACATGCCTCAGGTGAATTCATCTATTT
CCGTCTTAACTATTTCGGTTAATTAAAGCACGAACACCATTACTGCATGTAGAAGCTTGATAAACTATCG
CCACCAATTTATTTTTGTTGCGATATTGTTACTTTCCTCAGTATGCAGCTTTGAAAAGACCAACCCTCTT
ATCCTTTAACAATGAACAGGTTTTTAGAGGTAGCTTGATGATTCCTGCACATGTGATCTTGGCTTCAGGC
TTAATTTTCCAGGTAAAGCATTATGAGATACTCTTATATCTCTTACATACTTTTGAGATAATGCACAAGA
ACTTCATAACTATATGCTTTAGTTTCTGCATTTGACACTGCCAAATTCATTAATCTCTAATATCTTTGTT
GTTGATCTTTGGTAGACATGGGTACTAGAAAAAGCAAACTACACCAAGGTAAAATACTTTTGTACAAACA
TAAACTCGTTATCACGGAACATCAATGGAGTGTATATCTAACGGAGTGTAGAAACATTTGATTATTGCAG
GAAGCTATCTCAGGATATTATCGGTTTATATGGAATCTCTTCTACGCAGAGTATCTGTTATTCCCCTTCC
TCTAGCTTTCAATTTCATGGTGAGGATATGCAGTTTTCTTTGTATATCATTCTTCTTCTTCTTTGTAGCT
TGGAGTCAAAATCGGTTCCTTCATGTACATACATCAAGGATATGTCCTTCTGAATTTTTATATCTTGCAA
TAAAAATGCTTGTACCAATTGAAACACCAGCTTTTTGAGTTCTATGATCACTGACTTGGTTCTAACCAAA
AAAAAAAAAATGTTTAATTTACATATCTAAAAGTAGGTTTAGGGAAACCTAAACAGTAAAATATTTGTAT
ATTATTCGAATTTCACTCATCATAAAAACTTAAATTGCACCATAAAATTTTGTTTTACTATTAATGATGT
AATTTGTGTAACTTAAGATAAAAATAATATTCCGTAAGTTAACCGGCTAAAACCACGTATAAACCAGGGA
ACCTGTTAAACCGGTTCTTTACTGGATAAAGAAATGAAAGCCCATGTAGACAGCTCCATTAGAGCCCAAA
CCCTAAATTTCTCATCTATATAAAAGGAGTGACATTAGGGTTTTTGTTCGTCCTCTTAAAGCTTCTCGTT
TTCTCTGCCGTCTCTCTCATTCGCGCGACGCAAACGATCTTCAGGTGATCTTCTTTCTCCAAATCCTCTC
TCATAACTCTGATTTCGTACTTGTGTATTTGAGCTCACGCTCTGTTTCTCTCACCACAGCCATGTTTAAA
CAAGCTTCTCGTCTCCTCTCCCGATCTGTCGCCGCCGCATCTTCCAAATCGGTGACGACTCGTGCCTTTT
CAACGGAACTTCCATCGACGCTCGATTCCGCTAGTGATATCACAAGTTTGTACAAAAAAGCAGGCTTTTA
CCCATACGATGTTCCAGATTACGCTGATATCGCCGATCTACGCACGCTCGGCTACAGCCAGCAGCAACAG
GAGAAGATCAAACCGAAGGTTCGTTCGACAGTGGCGCAGCACCACGAGGCACTGGTCGGCCACGGGTTTA
CACACGCGCACATCGTTGCGTTAAGCCAACACCCGGCAGCGTTAGGGACCGTCGCTGTCAAGTATCAGGA
CATGATCGCAGCGTTGCCAGAGGCGACACACGAAGCGATCGTTGGCGTCGGCAAACAGTGGTCCGGCGCA
CGCGCTCTGGAGGCCTTGCTCACGGTGGCGGGAGAGTTGAGAGGTCCACCGTTACAGTTGGACACAGGCC
AACTTCTCAAGATTGCAAAACGTGGCGGCGTGACCGCAGTGGAGGCAGTGCATGCATGGCGCAATGCACT
GACGGGTGCCCCGCTCAACCTGACCCCCGACCAGGTTGTCGCTATTGCTAGTAACGGCGGAGGCAAACAG
GCGCTGGAAACAGTTCAGCGCCTCTTGCCGGTCTTGTGTCAGGACCACGGCCTGACCCCCGAACAGGTTG
TCGCTATTGCTAGTAACGGCGGAGGCAAACAGGCGCTGGAAACAGTTCAGCGCCTCTTGCCGGTCTTGTG
TCAGGCCCACGGCCTGACCCCAGACCAAGTTGTCGCGATTGCAAGCAACAACGGAGGCAAACAAGCCTTA
GAAACAGTCCAGAGATTGTTGCCTGTGCTGTGCCAAGCCCACGGCCTGACCCCAGCCCAAGTTGTCGCGA
TTGCAAGCAACAACGGAGGCAAACAAGCCTTAGAAACAGTCCAGAGATTGTTGCCGGTGCTGTGCCAAGA
CCACGGCCTGACCCCAGACCAAGTTGTCGCGATTGCAAGCAACAACGGAGGCAAACAAGCCTTAGAAACA
GTCCAGAGATTGTTGCCGGTGCTGTGCCAAGACCACGGCCTGACCCCGGAACAGGTGGTTGCAATCGCGT
CACACGATGGGGGAAAGCAGGCCCTAGAAACCGTTCAGCGACTCCTGCCCGTCCTGTGCCAGGCCCACGG
CCTGACCCCAGACCAAGTTGTCGCGATTGCAAGCAACAACGGAGGCAAACAAGCCTTAGAAACAGTCCAG
AGATTGTTGCCTGTGCTGTGCCAAGCCCACGGCCTGACCCCCGCCCAGGTTGTCGCTATTGCTAGTAACG
GCGGAGGCAAACAGGCGCTGGAAACAGTTCAGCGCCTCTTGCCGGTCTTGTGTCAGGACCACGGCCTGAC
CCCCGACCAGGTTGTCGCTATTGCTAGTAACGGCGGAGGCAAACAGGCGCTGGAAACAGTTCAGCGCCTC
TTGCCGGTCTTGTGTCAGGACCACGGCCTGACCCCGGAACAGGTGGTTGCAATCGCGTCACACGATGGGG
GAAAGCAGGCCCTAGAAACCGTTCAGCGACTCCTGCCCGTCCTGTGCCAGGCCCACGGCCTGACCCCGGA
CCAGGTGGTTGCAATCGCGTCACACGATGGGGGAAAGCAGGCCCTAGAAACCGTTCAGCGACTCCTGCCC
GTCCTGTGCCAGGCCCACGGCCTGACCCCCGCCCAGGTTGTCGCTATTGCTAGTAACGGCGGAGGCAAAC
AGGCGCTGGAAACAGTTCAGCGCCTCTTGCCGGTCTTGTGTCAGGACCACGGCCTGACCCCAGACCAAGT
TGTCGCGATTGCAAGCAACAACGGAGGCAAACAAGCCTTAGAAACAGTCCAGAGATTGTTGCCGGTGCTG
TGCCAAGACCACGGCCTGACCCCAGAACAAGTTGTCGCGATTGCAAGCAACAACGGAGGCAAACAAGCCT
TAGAAACAGTCCAGAGATTGTTGCCGGTGCTGTGCCAAGCCCACGGCCTGACCCCGGACCAGGTGGTTGC
AATCGCGTCACACGATGGGGGAAAGCAGGCCCTAGAAACCGTTCAGCGACTCCTGCCCGTCCTGTGCCAG
GCCCACGGCCTGACCCCGGCCCAGGTGGTTGCAATCGCGTCACACGATGGGGGAAAGCAGGCCCTAGAAA
CCGTTCAGCGACTCCTGCCCGTCCTGTGCCAGGACCACGGCCTGACCCCGGACCAGGTGGTTGCAATCGC
GTCACACGATGGGGGAAAGCAGGCCCTAGAAACCGTTCAGCGACTCCTGCCCGTCCTGTGCCAGGACCAC
GGCCTGACCCCCGAACAGGTTGTCGCTATTGCTAGTAACGGCGGAGGCAAACAGGCGCTGGAAACAGTTC
AGCGCCTCTTGCCGGTCTTGTGTCAGGCCCACGGCCTGACCCCTGAGCAGGTAGTGGCTATTGCATCCAA
CAACGGGGGCAGACCCGCACTGGAGTCAATTGTTGCCCAGTTATCTCGCCCTGATCCGGCGTTGGCCGCG
TTGACCAACGACCACCTCGTCGCCTTGGCCTGCCTCGGCGGGCGTCCTGCGCTGGATGCAGTGAAAAAGG
GATTGGGGGGGTCTGGATCGTATGCTTTAGGACCGTATCAGATCTCAAGTGAAGTCGAGTTTTCGCATGA
GTACTGGATGAGACATGCGTTGACGTTAGCCAAACGTGCAAGAGATGAGAGAGAAGTACCTGTTGGAGCT
GTGTTGGTCCTCAACAATCGCGTAATTGGAGAAGGCTGGAATAGAGCCATAGGTCTTCACGATCCAACAG
CCCATGCAGAGATCATGGCTCTCAGACAAGGAGGTCTTGTTATGCAGAATTACCGTCTGATAGATGCAAC
GTTGTATGTGACCTTTGAGCCTTGTGTTATGTGTGCAGGCGCGATGATCCACTCTCGGATTGGACGTGTA
GTATTTGGAGTGCGAAACAGCAAAAGGGGTGCTGCTGGTTCTCTGATGAATGTCCTTAACTATCCGGGTA
TGAACCATAGGGTGGAAATCACAGAGGGCATTCTAGCTGACGAATGTGCTGCTTTGCTTTGCGACTTCTA
CCGAATGCCTAGACAGGTGTTCAATGCACAGAAGAAAGCGCAAAGCTCGATCAACCTCGTTGGATCAGGG
TCTTATGCTCTTGGACCCTATCAGATTTCAGCGCCTCAATTACCGGCTTATAATGGGCAAACAGTTGGAA
CCTTCTACTATGTCAACGATGCTGGTGGTCTTGAGAGTAAGGTGTTTTCATCAGGAGGTCCAACTCCATA
CCCAAACTACGCTAATGCAGGGCATGTTGCAGGACAATCTGCTTTGTTCATGAGGGATAATGGGATAAGT
GAAGGGCTAGTCTTCCACAACAATCCGGAAGGAACTTGCGGTTTTTGCGTGAACATGACTGAAACTCTCT
TACCTGAGAATGCCAAGATGACTGTTGTTCCTCCAGAAGGCGCTATTCCCGTTAAACGGGGAGCAACTGG
TGAGACAAAGGTTTTTACCGGCAACTCCAATTCCCCAAAATCTCCTACAAAGGGAGGTTGTTGATAACTC
GAGCGATCCTCTAGAACCCAGCTTTCTTGTACAAAGTGGTGATATCCCGCGGCCATGCTAGAGTCCGCAA
AAATCACCAGTCTCTCTCTACAAATCTATCTCTCTCTATTTTTCTCCAGAATAATGTGTGAGTAGTTCCC
AGATAAGGGAATTAGGGTTCTTATAGGGTTTCGCTCATGTGTTGAGCATATAAGAAACCCTTAGTATGTA
TTTGTATTTGTAAAATACTTCTATCAATAAAATTTCTAATTCCTAAAACCAAAATCCAGTGACCTGCAGG
CATGCGACGTCG
